>Addgene plasmid #39384 | TAL2026 | depositor partial sequence | sequence record 49686 | TAL2026 sequence 1130 bps
GAACCTGACCCCAGACCAGGTAGTCGCAATCGCGTCACATGACGGGGGAAAGCAAGCCCTGGAAACCGTG
CAAAGGTTGTTGCCGGTCCTTTGTCAAGACCACGGCCTTACACCGGAGCAAGTCGTGGCCATTGCAAGCA
ACATCGGTGGCAAACAGGCTCTTGAGACGGTTCAGAGACTTCTCCCAGTTCTCTGTCAAGCCCACGGGCT
GACTCCCGATCAAGTTGTAGCGATTGCGAATAACAATGGAGGGAAACAAGCATTGGAGACTGTCCAACGG
CTCCTTCCCGTGTTGTGTCAAGCCCACGGTTTGACGCCTGCACAAGTGGTCGCCATCGCCAGCCATGATG
GCGGTAAGCAGGCGCTGGAAACAGTACAGCGCCTGCTGCCTGTACTGTGCCAGGATCATGGACTGACCCC
AGACCAGGTAGTCGCAATCGCGTCACATGACGGGGGAAAGCAAGCCCTGGAAACCGTGCAAAGGTTGTTG
CCGGTCCTTTGTCAAGACCACGGCCTTACACCGGAGCAAGTCGTGGCCATTGCAAATAATAACGGTGGCA
AACAGGCTCTTGAGACGGTTCAGAGACTTCTCCCAGTTCTCTGTCAAGCCCACGGGCTGACTCCCGATCA
AGTTGTAGCGATTGCGTCGCATGACGGAGGGAAACAAGCATTGGAGACTGTCCAACGGCTCCTTCCCGTG
TTGTGTCAAGCCCACGGTTTGACGCCTGCACAAGTGGTCGCCATCGCCTCGAATGGCGGCGGTAAGCAGG
CGCTGGAAACAGTACAGCGCCTGCTGCCTGTACTGTGCCAGGATCATGGACTGACCCCAGACCAGGTAGT
CGCAATCGCGTCGAACATTGGGGGAAAGCAAGCCCTGGAAACCGTGCAAAGGTTGTTGCCGGTCCTTTGT
CAAGACCACGGCCTTACACCGGAGCAAGTCGTGGCCATTGCATCCCACGACGGTGGCAAACAGGCTCTTG
AGACGGTTCAGAGACTTCTCCCAGTTCTCTGTCAAGCCCACGGGCTGACTCCCGATCAAGTTGTAGCGAT
TGCGTCGCATGACGGAGGGAAACAAGCATTGGAGACTGTCCAACGGCTCCTTCCCGTGTTGTGTCAAGCC
CACGGTCTGA
