>Addgene plasmid #39384 | TAL2026 | addgene partial sequence | sequence record 52623 | JDS-TALEN-F 5'-TAGGGGTCGGTAAACAGTGG-3'
TGTGGCGGGTGAGCTTAGGGGGCCTCCGCTCCAGCTCGACACCGGGCAGCTGCTGAAGATCGCGAAGAGA
GGGGGAGTAACAGCGGTAGAGGCAGTGCACGCCTGGCGCAATGCGCTCACCGGGGCCCCCTTGAACCTGA
CCCCAGACCAGGTAGTCGCAATCGCGTCACATGACGGGGGAAAGCAAGCCCTGGAAACCGTGCAAAGGTT
GTTGCCGGTCCTTTGTCAAGACCACGGCCTTACACCGGAGCAAGTCGTGGCCATTGCAAGCAACATCGGT
GGCAAACAGGCTCTTGAGACGGTTCAGAGACTTCTCCCAGTTCTCTGTCAAGCCCACGGGCTGACTCCCG
ATCAAGTTGTAGCGATTGCGAATAACAATGGAGGGAAACAAGCATTGGAGACTGTCCAACGGCTCCTTCC
CGTGTTGTGTCAAGCCCACGGTTTGACGCCTGCACAAGTGGTCGCCATCGCCAGCCATGATGGCGGTAAG
CAGGCGCTGGAAACAGTACAGCGCCTGCTGCCTGTACTGTGCCAGGATCATGGACTGACCCCAGACCAGG
TAGTCGCAATCGCGTCACATGACGGGGGAAAGCAAGCCCTGGAAACCGTGCAAAGGTTGTTGCCGGTCCT
TTGTCAAGACCACGGCCTTACACCGGAGCAAGTCGTGGCCATTGCAAATAATAACGGTGGCAAACAGGCT
CTTGAGACGGTTCAGAGACTTCTCCCAGTTCTCTGTCAAGCCCACGGGCTGACTCCCGATCAAGTTGTAG
CGATTGCGTCGCATGACGGAGGGAAACAAGCATTGGAGACTGTCCAACGGCTCCTTCCCGTGTTGTGTCA
AGCCCACGGTTTGACGCCTGCACAAGTGGTCGCCATCGCCTCGAATGGCGGCGGTAAGCAGGCGCTGGAA
ACAGTACAGCGCCTGCTGCCTGTACTGTGCCAGGATCATGGACTGACCCCA
