[The description below was written by a language model from this plasmid's Addgene catalogue record.]
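Description:
TAL2026 is a mammalian expression plasmid encoding the left monomer of a TALE nuclease pair directed against an eGFP reporter sequence (eGFP-TALEN-14-Left). It is built on the JDS71 backbone, a roughly 6.4 kb TALEN expression vector, into which an approximately 1.1 kb array of TAL effector repeats was inserted by restriction cloning at BsmBI sites. These sites were destroyed in the process, as is typical of type IIS assembly, which leaves a seamless junction. The plasmid is maintained at high copy in E. coli under ampicillin selection. The record does not name the origin of replication, and no feature table is provided.

Expression is driven by the CMV promoter for strong constitutive transcription in mammalian cells. The vector type also lists T7, indicating that a T7 promoter is available, which would normally allow in vitro transcription of the nuclease mRNA. The backbone supplies the flanking parts of the fusion protein: an N-terminal 3X FLAG epitope tag for detection and a C-terminal wild-type FokI cleavage domain. The inserted repeat array therefore completes an open reading frame in which the custom DNA-binding domain is joined to the nuclease domain. Because FokI must dimerise to cut, this left monomer is intended to be co-delivered with a matching right-hand TALEN that binds the opposite strand across a spacer, producing a targeted double-strand break. The construct comes from a set of TALENs made by the FLASH assembly method for high-throughput genome editing. The eGFP target suggests use in reporter-disruption assays of nuclease activity, although the record does not say so. The depositor notes that the repetitive TALE array is prone to recombination and advises verifying the plasmid's integrity before use.
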