Addgene plasmid #39384: TAL2026
Depositing lab: Keith Joung. Depositing organization: Massachusetts General Hospital. Publication: FLASH assembly of TALENs for high-throughput genome editing. Reyon D, Tsai SQ, Khayter C, Foden JA, Sander JD, Joung JK. Nat Biotechnol. 2012 Apr 8. doi: 10.1038/nbt.2170. PubMed 22484455.
Backbone
  Vector backbone: JDS71
  Backbone manufacturer: Joung lab (Addgene Plasmid # 32287)
  Backbone size w/o insert (bp): 6447
  Vector type: Mammalian Expression ; T7
Growth in bacteria
  Bacterial resistance: Ampicillin, 100 μg/mL
  Growth temperature: 37°C
  Growth strain: XL1 Blue
  Copy number: High Copy
Gene/Insert
  Gene/Insert name: eGFP-TALEN-14-Left
  Species: H. sapiens (human)
  Insert size (bp): 1130
  Promoter: CMV
  Tag / fusion protein: 3X Flag (N terminal on backbone); WT FOKI (C terminal on backbone)
  Cloning method: Restriction Enzyme; 5′ cloning site BsmBI (destroyed during cloning); 3′ cloning site BsmBI (destroyed during cloning)
  Sequencing primers: 5′ CMV-F
Terms and licenses: Academic/Nonprofit Terms; Industry Terms: Not Available to Industry
Depositor comments: Target binding site: TCAGCCGCTACCC To reduce the chance of recombination in this plasmid, do not grow in liquid culture for more than 12-14 hours. It is strongly recommended that users perform a diagnostic digest to verify this plasmid prior to use. For example, a double digest of the plasmid with BamHI and KpnI should result in two bands at 1.8kb and 5.8kb
How to cite: TAL2026 was a gift from Keith Joung (Addgene plasmid # 39384 ; http://n2t.net/addgene:39384 ; RRID:Addgene_39384)
